Addgene plasmid #153607: pGBW-m4252841
Purpose: Mammalian expression plasmid for SARS-CoV-2 nsp7
Depositing lab: Ginkgo Bioworks & Benjie Chen. Depositing organization: Ginkgo Bioworks.
Backbone
  Vector backbone: pTwist_CMV_Puro_6 with AarI site removed
  Backbone size w/o insert (bp): 6080
  Vector type: Mammalian Expression
  Selectable markers: Puromycin
Growth in bacteria
  Bacterial resistance: Ampicillin, 100 μg/mL
  Growth temperature: 37°C
  Growth strain: DH5alpha
  Copy number: High Copy
Gene/Insert
  Gene/Insert name: SARS-CoV-2 nsp7
  Species: Severe acute respiratory syndrome coronavirus 2
  Insert size (bp): 242
  Mutation: wt
  Entrez Gene: ORF1ab (a.k.a. GU280_gp01)
  Promoter: CMV
  Tag / fusion protein: Cleavable TEV;TapTag (C terminal on backbone)
  Cloning method: Unknown
Resource information
  A portion of this plasmid was derived from a plasmid made by: GinkgoBioworks
Depositor comments: NCBI reference sequence: 43740578
How to cite: pGBW-m4252841 was a gift from Ginkgo Bioworks & Benjie Chen (Addgene plasmid # 153607 ; http://n2t.net/addgene:153607 ; RRID:Addgene_153607)
