[The description below was written by a language model from this plasmid's Addgene catalogue record and pLannotate feature annotations shown in this document.]
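Description:
pGBW-m4252841 is a mammalian expression plasmid for wild-type SARS-CoV-2 nsp7, a small non-structural protein released from the ORF1ab polyprotein. It is built on a pTwist_CMV_Puro_6 backbone from which an AarI site has been removed. In bacteria it is maintained through a high-copy ColE1/pUC-type origin and selected with ampicillin via a full-length β-lactamase gene. For mammalian cells it carries a separate cassette in which the human ubiquitin C promoter drives puromycin N-acetyltransferase, followed by a synthetic poly(A) signal, so transfected cells can be selected with puromycin.

The roughly 240 bp nsp7 insert is expressed from CMV immediate-early enhancer and promoter elements, which lie near the end of the numbered sequence. The insert itself is not annotated, but it presumably sits in the unannotated stretch across the circular junction and start of the record. It is fused at its C terminus to a backbone-encoded, TEV-cleavable TAP tag. The annotated fragments of MYLK2 and Staphylococcus aureus protein A most likely correspond to the calmodulin-binding peptide and IgG-binding domains of a classical tandem affinity purification tag. The gap between them is a plausible location for the TEV site, although that site is not annotated. An SV40 poly(A) signal lies just downstream of the fusion, annotated on the opposite strand. The expression unit is flanked by β-globin insulator fragments and by T7 and rrnG terminators, which help isolate it from neighbouring transcription.

The record states only expression of nsp7 as the purpose. The tag design would suit two-step affinity purification of nsp7 and its associated host or viral partners.
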