Features (pLannotate 1.2.2; 20 found; start..end, strand, type, name):
    305..382     +  CDS            MYLK2 (fragment): MYLK2_HUMAN - Experimental evidence at protein level: Swiss-Prot protein existence level 1. Implicated in the level of global muscle contraction and cardiac function. Phosphorylates a specific serine in the N-terminus of a myosin light chain. From Homo sapiens (Human).
    464..814     +  CDS            spa (fragment): SPA_STAAU - Experimental evidence at protein level: Swiss-Prot protein existence level 1. Plays a role in the inhibition of the host innate and adaptive immune responses. Possesses five immunoglobulin-binding domains that capture both the fragment crystallizable region (Fc region) and the Fab region (part of Ig that identifies antigen) of immunoglobulins (By similarity). In turn, Staphylococcus aureus is protected from phagocytic killing via inhibition of Ig Fc region. In addition, the host elicited B-cell response is prevented due to a decrease of antibody-secreting cell proliferation that en
    879..1000    -  polyA_signal   SV40 poly(A) signal: SV40 polyadenylation signal
   1023..1092    -  CDS            large T antigen (fragment): large T antigen from SV40 (simian virus 40)
   1115..1161    +  terminator     T7 terminator: transcription terminator for bacteriophage T7 RNA polymerase
   1191..1327    +  terminator     rrnG terminator: transcription terminator from the E. coli ribosomal RNA rrnG operon (Albrechtsen et al., 1991)
   1372..1443    +  misc_feature   3' β-globin insulator: insulator downstream of the human β-globin locus (Farrell et al., 2002)
   1669..2257    -  rep_origin     ori: high-copy-number ColE1/pMB1/pBR322/pUC origin of replication
   2429..2493    -  CDS            bla(M) (fragment): β-lactamase lacking the signal sequence; bla(M); allows cytosolic expression of β-lactamase
   2757..3966    +  promoter       UbC promoter: human ubiquitin C promoter
   3970..4567    +  CDS            PuroR (fragment): puromycin N-acetyltransferase; pac from Streptomyces; confers resistance to puromycin
   4596..4644    +  polyA_signal   poly(A) signal: synthetic polyadenylation signal
   4910..5770    +  CDS            AmpR: β-lactamase; bla; confers resistance to ampicillin, carbenicillin, and related antibiotics
   5783..5919    +  terminator     rrnG terminator: transcription terminator from the E. coli ribosomal RNA rrnG operon (Albrechtsen et al., 1991)
   6071..6142    +  misc_feature   5' β-globin insulator: insulator upstream of the human β-globin locus (Farrell et al., 2002)
   6147..6193    -  terminator     T7 terminator: transcription terminator for bacteriophage T7 RNA polymerase
   6211..6259    -  polyA_signal   poly(A) signal: synthetic polyadenylation signal
   6340..6643    +  enhancer       CMV enhancer: human cytomegalovirus immediate early enhancer
   6716..6733    -  promoter       CMV promoter (fragment): human cytomegalovirus (CMV) immediate early promoter
   6796..6847    +  promoter       CMVd2 promoter: truncated human cytomegalovirus (CMV) immediate early promoter that yields moderately reduced expression relative to the full-length promoter
>Addgene plasmid #153607 | pGBW-m4252841 | addgene full sequence | sequence record 300394 | Ginkgo NGS Result
CACCATGAAAATGTCAGATGTAAAGTGCACATCAGTAGTCTTACTCTCAGTTTTGCAACAACTCAGAGTA
GAATCATCATCTAAATTGTGGGCTCAATGTGTCCAGTTACACAATGACATTCTCTTAGCTAAAGATACTA
CTGAAGCCTTTGAAAAAATGGTTTCACTACTTTCTGTTTTGCTTTCCATGCAGGGTGCTGTAGACATAAA
CAAGCTTTGTGAAGAAATGCTGGACAACAGGGCAACCTTAGAAAACCTTTACTTTCAGTCGGGACGGCGA
ATCCCGGGGCTGATAAATCCCTGGAAAAGGAGATGGAAGAAGAACTTTATTGCAGTGTCTGCGGCTAACC
GGTTCAAAAAGATCAGTTCAAGCGGCGCCCTAGATTACGACATTCCTACGACCGCCTCCGAGAATCTCTA
TTTCCAGGGTGAATTTGGCTTGGCACAACATGACGAGGCCGTCGATAACAAGTTTAATAAAGAACAGCAG
AACGCTTTCTATGAGATCCTTCACTTACCAAATCTGAACGAAGAGCAACGCAACGCTTTCATTCAGAGCC
TGAAAGACGATCCCTCGCAGTCTGCAAATCTCCTGGCCGAAGCCAAGAAGCTGAATGACGCACAGGCTCC
AAAAGTTGATAACAAGTTTAACAAGGAGCAGCAGAATGCTTTCTACGAGATATTGCACCTTCCTAATCTG
AATGAGGAACAAAGAAATGCATTTATCCAGTCCCTAAAAGACGATCCATCACAGAGTGCCAACCTGCTTG
CGGAAGCCAAAAAGCTCAATGATGCCCAGGCCCCGAAAGTAGACGCGAACCATCAATAAGCTAGCTTGAC
TGACTGAGATACAGCGTACCTTCAGCTCACAGACATGATAAGATACATTGATGAGTTTGGACAAACCACA
ACTAGAATGCAGTGAAAAAAATGCTTTATTTGTGAAATTTGTGATGCTATTGCTTTATTTGTAACCATTA
TAAGCTGCAATAAACAAGTTAACAACAACAATTGCATTCATTTTATGTTTCAGGTTCAGGGGGAGGTGTG
GGAGGTTTTTTAAAGCAAGTAAAACCTCTACAAATGTGGTATTGGCCCATCTCTATCGGTATCGTAGCAT
AACCCCTTGGGGCCTCTAAACGGGTCTTGAGGGGTTTTTTGTGCCCCTCGGGCCGGATTGCTATCTACCG
GCATTGGCGCAGAAAAAAATGCCTGATGCGACGCTGCGCGTCTTATACTCCCACATATGCCAGATTCAGC
AACGGATACGGCTTCCCCAACTTGCCCACTTCCATACGTGTCCTCCTTACCAGAAATTTATCCTTAAGGT
CGTCAGCTATCCTGCAGGCGATCTCTCGATTTCGATCAAGACATTCCTTTAATGGTCTTTTCTGGACACC
ACTAGGGGTCAGAAGTAGTTCATCAAACTTTCTTCCCTCCCTAATCTCATTGGTTACCTTGGGCTATCGA
AACTTAATTAACCAGTCAAGTCAGCTACTTGGCGAGATCGACTTGTCTGGGTTTCGACTACGCTCAGAAT
TGCGTCAGTCAAGTTCGATCTGGTCCTTGCTATTGCACCCGTTCTCCGATTACGAGTTTCATTTAAATCA
TGTGAGCAAAAGGCCAGCAAAAGGCCAGGAACCGTAAAAAGGCCGCGTTGCTGGCGTTTTTCCATAGGCT
CCGCCCCCCTGACGAGCATCACAAAAATCGACGCTCAAGTCAGAGGTGGCGAAACCCGACAGGACTATAA
AGATACCAGGCGTTTCCCCCTGGAAGCTCCCTCGTGCGCTCTCCTGTTCCGACCCTGCCGCTTACCGGAT
ACCTGTCCGCCTTTCTCCCTTCGGGAAGCGTGGCGCTTTCTCATAGCTCACGCTGTAGGTATCTCAGTTC
GGTGTAGGTCGTTCGCTCCAAGCTGGGCTGTGTGCACGAACCCCCCGTTCAGCCCGACCGCTGCGCCTTA
TCCGGTAACTATCGTCTTGAGTCCAACCCGGTAAGACACGACTTATCGCCACTGGCAGCAGCCACTGGTA
ACAGGATTAGCAGAGCGAGGTATGTAGGCGGTGCTACAGAGTTCTTGAAGTGGTGGCCTAACTACGGCTA
CACTAGAAGAACAGTATTTGGTATCTGCGCTCTGCTGAAGCCAGTTACCTTCGGAAAAAGAGTTGGTAGC
TCTTGATCCGGCAAACAAACCACCGCTGGTAGCGGTGGTTTTTTTGTTTGCAAGCAGCAGATTACGCGCA
GAAAAAAAGGATCTCAAGAAGATCCTTTGATCTTTTCTACGGGGTCTGACGCTCAGTGGAACGAAAACTC
ACGTTAAGGGATTTTGGTCATGAGATTATCAAAAAGGATCTTCACCTAGATCCTTTTAAATTAAAAATGA
AGTTTTAAATCAATCTAAAGTATATATGAGTAAACTTGGTCTGACAGTTACCAATGCTTAATCAGTGAGG
CACCTATCTCAGCGATCTGTCTATTTCGTTCATCCATAGTTGCATTTAAATTTCCGAACTCTCCAAGGCC
CTCGTCGGAAAATCTTCAAACCTTTCGTCCGATCCATCTTGCAGGCTACCTCTCGAACGAACTATCGCAA
GTCTCTTGGCCGGCCTTGCGCCTTGGCTATTGCTTGGCAGCGCCTATCGCCAGGTATTACTCCAATCCCG
AATATCCGAGATCGGGATCACCCGAGAGAAGTTCAACCTACATCCTCAATCCCGATCTATCCGAGATCCG
AGGAATATCGAAATCGGGGCGCGCCTGGCCTCCGCGCCGGGTTTTGGCGCCTCCCGCGGGCGCCCCCCTC
GTCACGGCGAGCGCTGCCACGTCAGACGAAGGGCGCAGGAGCGTCCTGATCCTTCCGCCCGGACGCTCAG
GACAGCGGCCCGCTGCTCATAAGACTCGGCCTTAGAACCCCAGTATCAGCAGAAGGACATTTTAGGACGG
GACTTGGGTGACTCTAGGGCACTGGTTTTCTTTCCAGAGAGCGGAACAGGCGAGGAAAAGTAGTCCCTTC
TCGGCGATTCTGCGGAGGGATCTCCGTGGGGCGGTGAACGCCGATGATTATATAAGGACGCGCCGGGTGT
GGCACAGCTAGTTCCGTCGCAGCCGGGATTTGGGTCGCGGTTCTTGTTTGTGGATCGCTGTGATCGTCAC
TTGGTGAGTAGCGGGCTGCTGGGCTGGCCGGGGCTTTCGTGGCCGCCGGGCCGCTCGGTGGGACGGAAGC
GTGTGGAGAGACCGCCAAGGGCTGTAGTCTGGGTCCGCGAGCAAGGTTGCCCTGAACTGGGGGTTGGGGG
GAGCGCAGCAAAATGGCGGCTGTTCCCGAGTCTTGAATGGAAGACGCTTGTGAGGCGGGCTGTGAGGTCG
TTGAAACAAGGTGGGGGGCATGGTGGGCGGCAAGAACCCAAGGTCTTGAGCCCTTCGCTAATGCGGGAAA
GCTCTTATTCGGGTGAGATGGGCTGGGCACCATCTGGGGACCCTGACGTGAAGTTTGTCACTGACTGGAG
AACTCGGTTTGTCGTCTGTTGCGGGGGCGGCAGTTATGGCGGTGCCGTTGGGCAGTGCACCCGTACCTTT
GGGAGCGCGCGCCCTCGTCGTGTCGTGACGTCACCCGTTCTGTTGGCTTATAATGCAGGGTGGGGCCACC
AGCCGGTAGGTGTGCGGTAGGCTTTTCTCCGTCGCAGGACGCAGGGTTCGGGCCTAGGGTAGGCTCTCCT
GAATCGACAGGCGCCGGACCTCTGGTGAGGGGAGGGATAAGTGAGGCGTCAGTTTCTTTGGTCGGTTTTA
TGTACCTATCTTCTTAAGTAGCTGAAGCTCCGGTTTTGAACTATGCGCTCGGGGTTGGCGAGTGTGTTTT
GTGAAGTTTTTTAGGCACCTTTTGAAATGTAATCATTTGGGTCAATATGTAATTTTCAGTGTTAGACTTG
TAAATTGTCCGCTAAATTCTGGCCGTTTTTGGCTTTTTTGTTAGACAACATGACCGAGTACAAGCCCACG
GTGCGCCTCGCCACCCGCGACGACGTCCCCAGGGCCGTACGCACCCTCGCCGCCGCGTTCGCCGACTACC
CCGCCACGCGCCACACCGTCGATCCGGACCGCCACATCGAGCGGGTCACCGAGCTGCAAGAACTCTTCCT
CACGCGCGTCGGGCTCGACATCGGCAAGGTGTGGGTCGCGGACGACGGCGCCGCGGTGGCGGTCTGGACC
ACGCCGGAGAGCGTCGAAGCGGGGGCGGTGTTCGCCGAGATCGGCCCGCGCATGGCCGAGTTGAGCGGTT
CCCGGCTGGCCGCGCAGCAACAGATGGAGGGCCTCCTGGCGCCGCACCGGCCCAAGGAGCCCGCGTGGTT
CCTGGCCACCGTCGGCGTCTCGCCCGACCACCAGGGCAAGGGTCTGGGCAGCGCCGTCGTGCTCCCCGGA
GTGGAGGCCGCCGAGCGCGCCGGGGTGCCCGCCTTCCTGGAGACCTCCGCGCCCCGCAACCTCCCCTTCT
ACGAGCGGCTCGGCTTCACCGTCACCGCCGACGTCGAGGTGCCCGAAGGACCGCGCACCTGGTGCATGAC
CCGCAAGCCCGGTGCCTAGGCTAGTATGTAAGCCTAGTCTTAGATAATAAAATCGCTATCCATCGAAGAT
GGATGTGTGTTGGTTTTTTGTGTGTGTAACGCTAGGCGCGCCTGGTGTACCGAGAACGATCCTCTCAGTG
CGAGTCTCGACGATCCATATCGTTGCTTGGCAGTCAGCCAGTCGGAATCCAGCTTGGGACCCAGGAAGTC
CAATCGTCAGATATTGTACTCAAGCCTGGTCACGGCAGCGTACCGATCTGTTTAAACCTAGATATTGATA
GTCTGATCGGTCAACGTATAATCGAGTCCTAGCTTTTGCAAACATCTATCAAGAGACAGGATCAGCAGGA
GGCTTTCGCATGAGTATTCAACATTTCCGTGTCGCCCTTATTCCCTTTTTTGCGGCATTTTGCCTTCCTG
TTTTTGCTCACCCAGAAACGCTGGTGAAAGTAAAAGATGCTGAAGATCAGTTGGGTGCGCGAGTGGGTTA
CATCGAACTGGATCTCAACAGCGGTAAGATCCTTGAGAGTTTTCGCCCCGAAGAACGCTTTCCAATGATG
AGCACTTTTAAAGTTCTGCTATGTGGCGCGGTATTATCCCGTATTGACGCCGGGCAAGAGCAACTCGGTC
GCCGCATACACTATTCTCAGAATGACTTGGTTGAGTATTCACCAGTCACAGAAAAGCATCTTACGGATGG
CATGACAGTAAGAGAATTATGCAGTGCTGCCATAACCATGAGTGATAACACTGCGGCCAACTTACTTCTG
ACAACGATTGGAGGACCGAAGGAGCTAACCGCTTTTTTGCACAACATGGGGGATCATGTAACTCGCCTTG
ATCGTTGGGAACCGGAGCTGAATGAAGCCATACCAAACGACGAGCGTGACACCACGATGCCTGTAGCAAT
GGCAACAACCTTGCGTAAACTATTAACTGGCGAACTACTTACTCTAGCTTCCCGGCAACAGTTGATAGAC
TGGATGGAGGCGGATAAAGTTGCAGGACCACTTCTGCGCTCGGCCCTTCCGGCTGGCTGGTTTATTGCTG
ATAAATCTGGAGCCGGTGAGCGTGGGTCTCGCGGTATCATTGCAGCACTGGGGCCAGATGGTAAGCCCTC
CCGTATCGTAGTTATCTACACGACGGGGAGTCAGGCAACTATGGATGAACGAAATAGACAGATCGCTGAG
ATAGGTGCCTCACTGATTAAGCATTGGTAACCGATTCTAGGTGCATTGGCGCAGAAAAAAATGCCTGATG
CGACGCTGCGCGTCTTATACTCCCACATATGCCAGATTCAGCAACGGATACGGCTTCCCCAACTTGCCCA
CTTCCATACGTGTCCTCCTTACCAGAAATTTATCCTTAAGATCCCGAATCGTTTAAACTCGACTCTGGCT
CTATCGAATCTCCGTCGTTTCGAGCTTACGCGAACAGCCGTGGCGCTCATTTGCTCGTCGGGCATCGAAT
CTCGTCAGCTATCGTCAGCTTACCTTTTTGGCAGCGATCGCGGCTCCCGACATCTTGGACCATTAGCTCC
ACAGGTATCTTCTTCCCTCTAGTGGTCATAACAGCAGCTTCAGCTACCTCTCAATTCAAAAAACCCCTCA
AGACCCGTTTAGAGGCCCCAAGGGGTTATGCTATCAATCGTTGCGTTACACACACAAAAAACCAACACAC
ATCCATCTTCGATGGATAGCGATTTTATTATCTAACTGCTGATCGAGTGTAGCCAGATCTAGTAATCAAT
TACGGGGTCATTAGTTCATAGCCCATATATGGAGTTCCGCGTTACATAACTTACGGTAAATGGCCCGCCT
GGCTGACCGCCCAACGACCCCCGCCCATTGACGTCAATAATGACGTATGTTCCCATAGTAACGCCAATAG
GGACTTTCCATTGACGTCAATGGGTGGAGTATTTACGGTAAACTGCCCACTTGGCAGTACATCAAGTGTA
TCATATGCCAAGTACGCCCCCTATTGACGTCAATGACGGTAAATGGCCCGCCTGGCATTATGCCCAGTAC
ATGACCTTATGGGACTTTCCTACTTGGCAGTACATCTACGTATTAGTCATCGCTATTACCATGCTGATGC
GGTTTTGGCAGTACATCAATGGGCGTGGATAGCGGTTTGACTCACGGGGATTTCCAAGTCTCCACCCCAT
TGACGTCAATGGGAGTTTGTTTTGGCACCAAAATCAACGGGACTTTCCAAAATGTCGTAACAACTCCGCC
CCATTGACGCAAATGGGCGGTAGGCGTGTACGGTGGGAGGTCTATATAAGCAGAGCTGGTTTAGTGAACC
GTCAGATCAGATCTTTGTCGATCCTACCATCCACTCGACACACCCGCCAGCGGCCGC
